Addgene plasmid #103822: pPHR-EYFP-NLS-VP16
Purpose: Soluble BLInCR transcription activator (transactivation domain of viral VP16 protein) that is recruited to 'localizer' sites upon blue light illumination
Depositing lab: Karsten Rippe. Depositing organization: Deutsches Krebsforschungszentrum (DKFZ). Publication: Real-time observation of light-controlled transcription in living cells. Rademacher A, Erdel F, Trojanowski J, Schumacher S, Rippe K. J Cell Sci. 2017 Dec 15;130(24):4213-4224. doi: 10.1242/jcs.205534. Epub 2017 Nov 9. PubMed 29122982.
Backbone
  Vector backbone: pmCherry-N1
  Backbone manufacturer: Clontech
  Backbone size w/o insert (bp): 3935
  Vector type: Mammalian Expression
  Selectable markers: Neomycin (select with G418)
Growth in bacteria
  Bacterial resistance: Kanamycin, 50 μg/mL
  Growth temperature: 37°C
  Growth strain: DH5alpha
  Copy number: High Copy
Gene/Insert
  Gene/Insert name: PHR-EYFP-VP16 (alt name: PHR domain of CRY2 & transactivation domain of UL48 (VP16))
  Species: A. thaliana (mustard weed)
  Insert size (bp): 2566
  Mutation: VP16: G126T (silent, G42G)
  Entrez Gene: CRY2 (a.k.a. AT1G04400, AT-PHH1, ATCRY2, CRYPTOCHROME 2 APOPROTEIN, F19P19.14, F19P19_14, FHA, PHH1, cryptochrome 2)
  Promoter: CMV
  Cloning method: Restriction Enzyme; 5′ cloning site XhoI (not destroyed); 3′ cloning site XbaI (destroyed during cloning)
  Sequencing primers: 5′ CMV-F
Terms and licenses: Academic/Nonprofit Terms; Industry Terms: Not Available to Industry
Depositor comments: aa412-482 of UL48 (transactivation domain); mCherry was cut out from the backbone (XhoI/XbaI cuts)
How to cite: pPHR-EYFP-NLS-VP16 was a gift from Karsten Rippe (Addgene plasmid # 103822 ; http://n2t.net/addgene:103822 ; RRID:Addgene_103822)
