[The description below was written by a language model from this plasmid's Addgene catalogue record and pLannotate feature annotations shown in this document.]
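Description:
pPHR-EYFP-NLS-VP16 is a mammalian expression plasmid of about 6.5 kb, built on the Clontech pmCherry-N1 backbone from which the mCherry coding sequence was excised during cloning. It replicates at high copy in E. coli from a ColE1/pUC-type origin and also carries an f1 phage origin. A single Tn5 aminoglycoside phosphotransferase gene (NeoR/KanR) sits behind tandem bacterial (bla-type) and SV40 early promoters and is terminated by the HSV TK polyadenylation signal. It provides kanamycin selection in bacteria and G418 selection in mammalian cells. The short ble and bGH poly(A) fragments in the annotation appear to be partial matches in the backbone rather than functional parts.

The payload is a fusion open reading frame driven by the human CMV immediate-early enhancer and promoter and terminated by the SV40 poly(A) signal. It joins the N-terminal photolyase homology region (PHR) of Arabidopsis thaliana cryptochrome 2 to EYFP and then to the transactivation domain of herpes simplex virus VP16 (UL48, residues 412–482, with one silent nucleotide change). The plasmid name indicates a nuclear localization signal. The feature table does not annotate it as such, although there is an unannotated gap between EYFP and VP16 and a short SV40 large T antigen fragment downstream of VP16.

CRY2 PHR binds CIB1 under blue light, so this soluble, fluorescent activator can be recruited on illumination to separately expressed "localizer" proteins bound at defined nuclear sites. It serves as the activator component of the BLInCR system for triggering and imaging light-controlled transcription in living cells.
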