Features (pLannotate 1.2.2; 16 found; start..end, strand, type, name):
     61..364     +  enhancer       CMV enhancer: human cytomegalovirus immediate early enhancer
    365..568     +  promoter       CMV promoter: human cytomegalovirus (CMV) immediate early promoter
    591..618     +  misc_feature   MCS (fragment): multiple cloning site
    625..2118    +  CDS            CRY2PHR: N-terminal photolyase homology region of Arabidopsis thaliana cryptochrome 2 binds to CIB1 upon exposure to blue light (Kennedy et al., 2010)
   2128..2844    +  CDS            EYFP: EYFP is a basic (constitutively fluorescent) green/yellow fluorescent protein published in 1996, derived from Aequorea victoria. It is reported to be a very rapidly-maturing weak dimer with high acid sensitivity.
   2929..3139    +  CDS            VP16 AD (fragment): transcriptional activation domain of herpes simplex virus protein VP16 (Triezenberg et al., 1988; Cousens et al., 1989); UL48
   3175..3258    +  CDS            large T antigen (fragment): large T antigen from SV40 (simian virus 40)
   3281..3402    +  polyA_signal   SV40 poly(A) signal: SV40 polyadenylation signal
   3436..3864    -  rep_origin     f1 ori (sequence partly withheld): f1 bacteriophage origin of replication; arrow indicates direction of (+) strand synthesis
   3891..3995    +  promoter       AmpR promoter: bla
   3997..4354    +  promoter       SV40 promoter: SV40 enhancer and early promoter
   4389..5183    +  CDS            NeoR/KanR: aminoglycoside phosphotransferase from Tn5; aph(3')-II (or nptII); confers resistance to neomycin, kanamycin, and G418 (Geneticin®)
   5204..5356    +  CDS            ble (fragment): BLE_KLEPN - Experimental evidence at protein level: Swiss-Prot protein existence level 1. Binding protein with a strong affinity to the bleomycin family of antibiotics. Binds to CL990; an antimitotic-antibiotic compound. From Klebsiella pneumoniae.
   5415..5462    +  polyA_signal   HSV TK poly(A) signal: herpes simplex virus thymidine kinase polyadenylation signal (Cole and Stacy, 1985)
   5553..5569    -  polyA_signal   bGH poly(A) signal (fragment): bovine growth hormone polyadenylation signal
   5791..6379    +  rep_origin     ori: high-copy-number ColE1/pMB1/pBR322/pUC origin of replication
>Addgene plasmid #103822 | pPHR-EYFP-NLS-VP16 | depositor full sequence | sequence record 196725 | Full Sequence
TAGTTATTAATAGTAATCAATTACGGGGTCATTAGTTCATAGCCCATATATGGAGTTCCGCGTTACATAA
CTTACGGTAAATGGCCCGCCTGGCTGACCGCCCAACGACCCCCGCCCATTGACGTCAATAATGACGTATG
TTCCCATAGTAACGCCAATAGGGACTTTCCATTGACGTCAATGGGTGGAGTATTTACGGTAAACTGCCCA
CTTGGCAGTACATCAAGTGTATCATATGCCAAGTACGCCCCCTATTGACGTCAATGACGGTAAATGGCCC
GCCTGGCATTATGCCCAGTACATGACCTTATGGGACTTTCCTACTTGGCAGTACATCTACGTATTAGTCA
TCGCTATTACCATGGTGATGCGGTTTTGGCAGTACATCAATGGGCGTGGATAGCGGTTTGACTCACGGGG
ATTTCCAAGTCTCCACCCCATTGACGTCAATGGGAGTTTGTTTTGGCACCAAAATCAACGGGACTTTCCA
AAATGTCGTAACAACTCCGCCCCATTGACGCAAATGGGCGGTAGGCGTGTACGGTGGGAGGTCTATATAA
GCAGAGCTGGTTTAGTGAACCGTCAGATCCGCTAGCGCTACCGGACTCAGATCTCGAGGCCACCATGAAG
ATGGACAAAAAGACTATAGTTTGGTTTAGAAGAGACCTAAGGATTGAGGATAATCCTGCATTAGCAGCAG
CTGCTCACGAAGGATCTGTTTTTCCTGTCTTCATTTGGTGTCCTGAAGAAGAAGGACAGTTTTATCCTGG
AAGAGCTTCAAGATGGTGGATGAAACAATCACTTGCTCACTTATCTCAATCCTTGAAGGCTCTTGGATCT
GACCTCACTTTAATCAAAACCCACAACACGATTTCAGCGATCTTGGATTGTATCCGCGTTACCGGTGCTA
CAAAAGTCGTCTTTAACCACCTCTATGATCCTGTTTCGTTAGTTCGGGACCATACCGTAAAGGAGAAGCT
GGTGGAACGTGGGATCTCTGTGCAAAGCTACAATGGAGATCTATTGTATGAACCGTGGGAGATATACTGC
GAAAAGGGCAAACCTTTTACGAGTTTCAATTCTTACTGGAAGAAATGCTTAGATATGTCGATTGAATCCG
TTATGCTTCCTCCTCCTTGGCGGTTGATGCCAATAACTGCAGCGGCTGAAGCGATTTGGGCGTGTTCGAT
TGAAGAACTAGGGCTGGAGAATGAGGCCGAGAAACCGAGCAATGCGTTGTTAACTAGAGCTTGGTCTCCA
GGATGGAGCAATGCTGATAAGTTACTAAATGAGTTCATCGAGAAGCAGTTGATAGATTATGCAAAGAACA
GCAAGAAAGTTGTTGGGAATTCTACTTCACTACTTTCTCCGTATCTCCATTTCGGGGAAATAAGCGTCAG
ACACGTTTTCCAGTGTGCCCGGATGAAACAAATTATATGGGCAAGAGATAAGAACAGTGAAGGAGAAGAA
AGTGCAGATCTTTTTCTTAGGGGAATCGGTTTAAGAGAGTATTCTCGGTATATATGTTTCAACTTCCCGT
TTACTCACGAGCAATCGTTGTTGAGTCATCTTCGGTTTTTCCCTTGGGATGCTGATGTTGATAAGTTCAA
GGCCTGGAGACAAGGCAGGACCGGTTATCCGTTGGTGGATGCCGGAATGAGAGAGCTTTGGGCTACCGGA
TGGATGCATAACAGAATAAGAGTGATTGTTTCAAGCTTTGCTGTGAAGTTTCTTCTCCTTCCATGGAAAT
GGGGAATGAAGTATTTCTGGGATACACTTTTGGATGCTGATTTGGAATGTGACATCCTTGGCTGGCAGTA
TATCTCTGGGAGTATCCCCGATGGCCACGAGCTTGATCGCTTGGACAATCCCGCGTTACAAGGCGCCAAA
TATGACCCAGAAGGTGAGTACATAAGGCAATGGCTTCCCGAGCTTGCGAGATTGCCAACTGAATGGATCC
ATCATCCATGGGACGCTCCTTTAACCGTACTCAAAGCTTCTGGTGTGGAACTCGGAACAAACTATGCGAA
ACCCATTGTAGACATCGACACAGCTCGTGAGCTACTAGCTAAAGCTATTTCAAGAACCCGTGAAGCACAG
ATCATGATCGGAGCAGCAGCCCGGGTCATGGTGAGCAAGGGCGAGGAGCTGTTCACCGGGGTGGTGCCCA
TCCTGGTCGAGCTGGACGGCGACGTAAACGGCCACAAGTTCAGCGTGTCCGGCGAGGGCGAGGGCGATGC
CACCTACGGCAAGCTGACCCTGAAGTTCATCTGCACCACCGGCAAGCTGCCCGTGCCCTGGCCCACCCTC
GTGACCACCTTCGGCTACGGCCTGCAGTGCTTCGCCCGCTACCCCGACCACATGAAGCAGCACGACTTCT
TCAAGTCCGCCATGCCCGAAGGCTACGTCCAGGAGCGCACCATCTTCTTCAAGGACGACGGCAACTACAA
GACCCGCGCCGAGGTGAAGTTCGAGGGCGACACCCTGGTGAACCGCATCGAGCTGAAGGGCATCGACTTC
AAGGAGGACGGCAACATCCTGGGGCACAAGCTGGAGTACAACTACAACAGCCACAACGTCTATATCATGG
CCGACAAGCAGAAGAACGGCATCAAGGTGAACTTCAAGATCCGCCACAACATCGAGGACGGCAGCGTGCA
GCTCGCCGACCACTACCAGCAGAACACCCCCATCGGCGACGGCCCCGTGCTGCTGCCCGACAACCACTAC
CTGAGCTACCAGTCCGCCCTGAGCAAAGACCCCAACGAGAAGCGCGATCACATGGTCCTGCTGGAGTTCG
TGACCGCCGCCGGGATCACTCTCGGCATGGACGAGCTGTACAAGAGCGGCCGCAGGGGGCGTCGACTGGG
TACCCCTCCTAAGAAGAAGAGGAAGGTTGCCCCCACCATGGATAAAAAGAAGAGAAAGGCCCCCCCGACC
GATGTCAGCCTGGGGGACGAGCTCCACTTAGACGGCGAGGACGTGGCGATGGCGCATGCCGACGCGCTAG
ACGATTTCGATCTGGACATGTTGGGGGACGGGGATTCCCCGGGTCCGGGATTTACCCCCCACGACTCCGC
CCCCTACGGCGCTCTGGATATGGCCGACTTCGAGTTTGAGCAGATGTTTACCGATGCCCCTCTAGACGGG
GGGATCCACCGGATCTAGCGGCTAGATCATAATCAGCCATACCACATTTGTAGAGGTTTTACTTGCTTTA
AAAAACCTCCCACACCTCCCCCTGAACCTGAAACATAAAATGAATGCAATTGTTGTTGTTAACTTGTTTA
TTGCAGCTTATAATGGTTACAAATAAAGCAATAGCATCACAAATTTCACAAATAAAGCATTTTTTTCACT
GCATTCTAGTTGTGGTTTGTCCAAACTCATCAATGTATCTTAAGGCGTAAATTGTAAGCGTTAATATTTT
GTTAAAATTCGCGTTAAATTTTTGTTAAATCAGCTCATTTTTTAACCAATAGGCCGAAATCGGCAAAATC
CCTTATAAATCAAAAGAATAGACCGAGATAGGGT
[37 nt withheld, positions 3535-3571]
AAAGAACGTGGACTCCAACGTCAAAGG
[49 nt withheld, positions 3599-3647]
T
[91 nt withheld, positions 3649-3739]
G
[124 nt withheld, positions 3741-3864]
CAGGTGGCACTTTTCGGGGAAATGTGCGCGGAACCCCTATTTGTTTATTTTTCTAAATACATTCAAATAT
GTATCCGCTCATGAGACAATAACCCTGATAAATGCTTCAATAATATTGAAAAAGGAAGAGTCCTGAGGCG
GAAAGAACCAGCTGTGGAATGTGTGTCAGTTAGGGTGTGGAAAGTCCCCAGGCTCCCCAGCAGGCAGAAG
TATGCAAAGCATGCATCTCAATTAGTCAGCAACCAGGTGTGGAAAGTCCCCAGGCTCCCCAGCAGGCAGA
AGTATGCAAAGCATGCATCTCAATTAGTCAGCAACCATAGTCCCGCCCCTAACTCCGCCCATCCCGCCCC
TAACTCCGCCCAGTTCCGCCCATTCTCCGCCCCATGGCTGACTAATTTTTTTTATTTATGCAGAGGCCGA
GGCCGCCTCGGCCTCTGAGCTATTCCAGAAGTAGTGAGGAGGCTTTTTTGGAGGCCTAGGCTTTTGCAAA
GATCGATCAAGAGACAGGATGAGGATCGTTTCGCATGATTGAACAAGATGGATTGCACGCAGGTTCTCCG
GCCGCTTGGGTGGAGAGGCTATTCGGCTATGACTGGGCACAACAGACAATCGGCTGCTCTGATGCCGCCG
TGTTCCGGCTGTCAGCGCAGGGGCGCCCGGTTCTTTTTGTCAAGACCGACCTGTCCGGTGCCCTGAATGA
ACTGCAAGACGAGGCAGCGCGGCTATCGTGGCTGGCCACGACGGGCGTTCCTTGCGCAGCTGTGCTCGAC
GTTGTCACTGAAGCGGGAAGGGACTGGCTGCTATTGGGCGAAGTGCCGGGGCAGGATCTCCTGTCATCTC
ACCTTGCTCCTGCCGAGAAAGTATCCATCATGGCTGATGCAATGCGGCGGCTGCATACGCTTGATCCGGC
TACCTGCCCATTCGACCACCAAGCGAAACATCGCATCGAGCGAGCACGTACTCGGATGGAAGCCGGTCTT
GTCGATCAGGATGATCTGGACGAAGAGCATCAGGGGCTCGCGCCAGCCGAACTGTTCGCCAGGCTCAAGG
CGAGCATGCCCGACGGCGAGGATCTCGTCGTGACCCATGGCGATGCCTGCTTGCCGAATATCATGGTGGA
AAATGGCCGCTTTTCTGGATTCATCGACTGTGGCCGGCTGGGTGTGGCGGACCGCTATCAGGACATAGCG
TTGGCTACCCGTGATATTGCTGAAGAGCTTGGCGGCGAATGGGCTGACCGCTTCCTCGTGCTTTACGGTA
TCGCCGCTCCCGATTCGCAGCGCATCGCCTTCTATCGCCTTCTTGACGAGTTCTTCTGAGCGGGACTCTG
GGGTTCGAAATGACCGACCAAGCGACGCCCAACCTGCCATCACGAGATTTCGATTCCACCGCCGCCTTCT
ATGAAAGGTTGGGCTTCGGAATCGTTTTCCGGGACGCCGGCTGGATGATCCTCCAGCGCGGGGATCTCAT
GCTGGAGTTCTTCGCCCACCCTAGGGGGAGGCTAACTGAAACACGGAAGGAGACAATACCGGAAGGAACC
CGCGCTATGACGGCAATAAAAAGACAGAATAAAACGCACGGTGTTGGGTCGTTTGTTCATAAACGCGGGG
TTCGGTCCCAGGGCTGGCACTCTGTCGATACCCCACCGAGACCCCATTGGGGCCAATACGCCCGCGTTTC
TTCCTTTTCCCCACCCCACCCCCCAAGTTCGGGTGAAGGCCCAGGGCTCGCAGCCAACGTCGGGGCGGCA
GGCCCTGCCATAGCCTCAGGTTACTCATATATACTTTAGATTGATTTAAAACTTCATTTTTAATTTAAAA
GGATCTAGGTGAAGATCCTTTTTGATAATCTCATGACCAAAATCCCTTAACGTGAGTTTTCGTTCCACTG
AGCGTCAGACCCCGTAGAAAAGATCAAAGGATCTTCTTGAGATCCTTTTTTTCTGCGCGTAATCTGCTGC
TTGCAAACAAAAAAACCACCGCTACCAGCGGTGGTTTGTTTGCCGGATCAAGAGCTACCAACTCTTTTTC
CGAAGGTAACTGGCTTCAGCAGAGCGCAGATACCAAATACTGTCCTTCTAGTGTAGCCGTAGTTAGGCCA
CCACTTCAAGAACTCTGTAGCACCGCCTACATACCTCGCTCTGCTAATCCTGTTACCAGTGGCTGCTGCC
AGTGGCGATAAGTCGTGTCTTACCGGGTTGGACTCAAGACGATAGTTACCGGATAAGGCGCAGCGGTCGG
GCTGAACGGGGGGTTCGTGCACACAGCCCAGCTTGGAGCGAACGACCTACACCGAACTGAGATACCTACA
GCGTGAGCTATGAGAAAGCGCCACGCTTCCCGAAGGGAGAAAGGCGGACAGGTATCCGGTAAGCGGCAGG
GTCGGAACAGGAGAGCGCACGAGGGAGCTTCCAGGGGGAAACGCCTGGTATCTTTATAGTCCTGTCGGGT
TTCGCCACCTCTGACTTGAGCGTCGATTTTTGTGATGCTCGTCAGGGGGGCGGAGCCTATGGAAAAACGC
CAGCAACGCGGCCTTTTTACGGTTCCTGGCCTTTTGCTGGCCTTTTGCTCACATGTTCTTTCCTGCGTTA
TCCCCTGATTCTGTGGATAACCGTATTACCGCCATGCAT
