Features (pLannotate 1.2.2; 16 found; start..end, strand, type, name):
     61..364     +  enhancer       CMV enhancer: human cytomegalovirus immediate early enhancer
    365..568     +  promoter       CMV promoter: human cytomegalovirus (CMV) immediate early promoter
    591..618     +  misc_feature   MCS (fragment): multiple cloning site
    625..2118    +  CDS            CRY2PHR: N-terminal photolyase homology region of Arabidopsis thaliana cryptochrome 2 binds to CIB1 upon exposure to blue light (Kennedy et al., 2010)
   2128..2844    +  CDS            EYFP: EYFP is a basic (constitutively fluorescent) green/yellow fluorescent protein published in 1996, derived from Aequorea victoria. It is reported to be a very rapidly-maturing weak dimer with high acid sensitivity.
   2929..3139    +  CDS            VP16 AD (fragment): transcriptional activation domain of herpes simplex virus protein VP16 (Triezenberg et al., 1988; Cousens et al., 1989); UL48
   3175..3258    +  CDS            large T antigen (fragment): large T antigen from SV40 (simian virus 40)
   3281..3402    +  polyA_signal   SV40 poly(A) signal: SV40 polyadenylation signal
   3436..3864    -  rep_origin     f1 ori (sequence partly withheld): f1 bacteriophage origin of replication; arrow indicates direction of (+) strand synthesis
   3891..3995    +  promoter       AmpR promoter: bla
   3997..4354    +  promoter       SV40 promoter: SV40 enhancer and early promoter
   4389..5183    +  CDS            NeoR/KanR: aminoglycoside phosphotransferase from Tn5; aph(3')-II (or nptII); confers resistance to neomycin, kanamycin, and G418 (Geneticin®)
   5204..5356    +  CDS            ble (fragment): BLE_KLEPN - Experimental evidence at protein level: Swiss-Prot protein existence level 1. Binding protein with a strong affinity to the bleomycin family of antibiotics. Binds to CL990; an antimitotic-antibiotic compound. From Klebsiella pneumoniae.
   5415..5462    +  polyA_signal   HSV TK poly(A) signal: herpes simplex virus thymidine kinase polyadenylation signal (Cole and Stacy, 1985)
   5553..5569    -  polyA_signal   bGH poly(A) signal (fragment): bovine growth hormone polyadenylation signal
   5791..6379    +  rep_origin     ori: high-copy-number ColE1/pMB1/pBR322/pUC origin of replication
>Addgene plasmid #103822 | pPHR-EYFP-NLS-VP16 | addgene full sequence | sequence record 199371 | Addgene NGS Result
TAGTTATTAATAGTAATCAATTACGGGGTCATTAGTTCATAGCCCATATATGGAGTTCCGCGTTACATAA
CTTACGGTAAATGGCCCGCCTGGCTGACCGCCCAACGACCCCCGCCCATTGACGTCAATAATGACGTATG
TTCCCATAGTAACGCCAATAGGGACTTTCCATTGACGTCAATGGGTGGAGTATTTACGGTAAACTGCCCA
CTTGGCAGTACATCAAGTGTATCATATGCCAAGTACGCCCCCTATTGACGTCAATGACGGTAAATGGCCC
GCCTGGCATTATGCCCAGTACATGACCTTATGGGACTTTCCTACTTGGCAGTACATCTACGTATTAGTCA
TCGCTATTACCATGGTGATGCGGTTTTGGCAGTACATCAATGGGCGTGGATAGCGGTTTGACTCACGGGG
ATTTCCAAGTCTCCACCCCATTGACGTCAATGGGAGTTTGTTTTGGCACCAAAATCAACGGGACTTTCCA
AAATGTCGTAACAACTCCGCCCCATTGACGCAAATGGGCGGTAGGCGTGTACGGTGGGAGGTCTATATAA
GCAGAGCTGGTTTAGTGAACCGTCAGATCCGCTAGCGCTACCGGACTCAGATCTCGAGGCCACCATGAAG
ATGGACAAAAAGACTATAGTTTGGTTTAGAAGAGACCTAAGGATTGAGGATAATCCTGCATTAGCAGCAG
CTGCTCACGAAGGATCTGTTTTTCCTGTCTTCATTTGGTGTCCTGAAGAAGAAGGACAGTTTTATCCTGG
AAGAGCTTCAAGATGGTGGATGAAACAATCACTTGCTCACTTATCTCAATCCTTGAAGGCTCTTGGATCT
GACCTCACTTTAATCAAAACCCACAACACGATTTCAGCGATCTTGGATTGTATCCGCGTTACCGGTGCTA
CAAAAGTCGTCTTTAACCACCTCTATGATCCTGTTTCGTTAGTTCGGGACCATACCGTAAAGGAGAAGCT
GGTGGAACGTGGGATCTCTGTGCAAAGCTACAATGGAGATCTATTGTATGAACCGTGGGAGATATACTGC
GAAAAGGGCAAACCTTTTACGAGTTTCAATTCTTACTGGAAGAAATGCTTAGATATGTCGATTGAATCCG
TTATGCTTCCTCCTCCTTGGCGGTTGATGCCAATAACTGCAGCGGCTGAAGCGATTTGGGCGTGTTCGAT
TGAAGAACTAGGGCTGGAGAATGAGGCCGAGAAACCGAGCAATGCGTTGTTAACTAGAGCTTGGTCTCCA
GGATGGAGCAATGCTGATAAGTTACTAAATGAGTTCATCGAGAAGCAGTTGATAGATTATGCAAAGAACA
GCAAGAAAGTTGTTGGGAATTCTACTTCACTACTTTCTCCGTATCTCCATTTCGGGGAAATAAGCGTCAG
ACACGTTTTCCAGTGTGCCCGGATGAAACAAATTATATGGGCAAGAGATAAGAACAGTGAAGGAGAAGAA
AGTGCAGATCTTTTTCTTAGGGGAATCGGTTTAAGAGAGTATTCTCGGTATATATGTTTCAACTTCCCGT
TTACTCACGAGCAATCGTTGTTGAGTCATCTTCGGTTTTTCCCTTGGGATGCTGATGTTGATAAGTTCAA
GGCCTGGAGACAAGGCAGGACCGGTTATCCGTTGGTGGATGCCGGAATGAGAGAGCTTTGGGCTACCGGA
TGGATGCATAACAGAATAAGAGTGATTGTTTCAAGCTTTGCTGTGAAGTTTCTTCTCCTTCCATGGAAAT
GGGGAATGAAGTATTTCTGGGATACACTTTTGGATGCTGATTTGGAATGTGACATCCTTGGCTGGCAGTA
TATCTCTGGGAGTATCCCCGATGGCCACGAGCTTGATCGCTTGGACAATCCCGCGTTACAAGGCGCCAAA
TATGACCCAGAAGGTGAGTACATAAGGCAATGGCTTCCCGAGCTTGCGAGATTGCCAACTGAATGGATCC
ATCATCCATGGGACGCTCCTTTAACCGTACTCAAAGCTTCTGGTGTGGAACTCGGAACAAACTATGCGAA
ACCCATTGTAGACATCGACACAGCTCGTGAGCTACTAGCTAAAGCTATTTCAAGAACCCGTGAAGCACAG
ATCATGATCGGAGCAGCAGCCCGGGTCATGGTGAGCAAGGGCGAGGAGCTGTTCACCGGGGTGGTGCCCA
TCCTGGTCGAGCTGGACGGCGACGTAAACGGCCACAAGTTCAGCGTGTCCGGCGAGGGCGAGGGCGATGC
CACCTACGGCAAGCTGACCCTGAAGTTCATCTGCACCACCGGCAAGCTGCCCGTGCCCTGGCCCACCCTC
GTGACCACCTTCGGCTACGGCCTGCAGTGCTTCGCCCGCTACCCCGACCACATGAAGCAGCACGACTTCT
TCAAGTCCGCCATGCCCGAAGGCTACGTCCAGGAGCGCACCATCTTCTTCAAGGACGACGGCAACTACAA
GACCCGCGCCGAGGTGAAGTTCGAGGGCGACACCCTGGTGAACCGCATCGAGCTGAAGGGCATCGACTTC
AAGGAGGACGGCAACATCCTGGGGCACAAGCTGGAGTACAACTACAACAGCCACAACGTCTATATCATGG
CCGACAAGCAGAAGAACGGCATCAAGGTGAACTTCAAGATCCGCCACAACATCGAGGACGGCAGCGTGCA
GCTCGCCGACCACTACCAGCAGAACACCCCCATCGGCGACGGCCCCGTGCTGCTGCCCGACAACCACTAC
CTGAGCTACCAGTCCGCCCTGAGCAAAGACCCCAACGAGAAGCGCGATCACATGGTCCTGCTGGAGTTCG
TGACCGCCGCCGGGATCACTCTCGGCATGGACGAGCTGTACAAGAGCGGCCGCAGGGGGCGTCGACTGGG
TACCCCTCCTAAGAAGAAGAGGAAGGTTGCCCCCACCATGGATAAAAAGAAGAGAAAGGCCCCCCCGACC
GATGTCAGCCTGGGGGACGAGCTCCACTTAGACGGCGAGGACGTGGCGATGGCGCATGCCGACGCGCTAG
ACGATTTCGATCTGGACATGTTGGGGGACGGGGATTCCCCGGGTCCGGGATTTACCCCCCACGACTCCGC
CCCCTACGGCGCTCTGGATATGGCCGACTTCGAGTTTGAGCAGATGTTTACCGATGCCCCTCTAGACGGG
GGGATCCACCGGATCTAGCGGCTAGATCATAATCAGCCATACCACATTTGTAGAGGTTTTACTTGCTTTA
AAAAACCTCCCACACCTCCCCCTGAACCTGAAACATAAAATGAATGCAATTGTTGTTGTTAACTTGTTTA
TTGCAGCTTATAATGGTTACAAATAAAGCAATAGCATCACAAATTTCACAAATAAAGCATTTTTTTCACT
GCATTCTAGTTGTGGTTTGTCCAAACTCATCAATGTATCTTAAGGCGTAAATTGTAAGCGTTAATATTTT
GTTAAAATTCGCGTTAAATTTTTGTTAAATCAGCTCATTTTTTAACCAATAGGCCGAAATCGGCAAAATC
CCTTATAAATCAAAAGAATAGACCGAGATAGGGT
[37 nt withheld, positions 3535-3571]
AAAGAACGTGGACTCCAACGTCAAAGG
[49 nt withheld, positions 3599-3647]
T
[91 nt withheld, positions 3649-3739]
G
[124 nt withheld, positions 3741-3864]
CAGGTGGCACTTTTCGGGGAAATGTGCGCGGAACCCCTATTTGTTTATTTTTCTAAATACATTCAAATAT
GTATCCGCTCATGAGACAATAACCCTGATAAATGCTTCAATAATATTGAAAAAGGAAGAGTCCTGAGGCG
GAAAGAACCAGCTGTGGAATGTGTGTCAGTTAGGGTGTGGAAAGTCCCCAGGCTCCCCAGCAGGCAGAAG
TATGCAAAGCATGCATCTCAATTAGTCAGCAACCAGGTGTGGAAAGTCCCCAGGCTCCCCAGCAGGCAGA
AGTATGCAAAGCATGCATCTCAATTAGTCAGCAACCATAGTCCCGCCCCTAACTCCGCCCATCCCGCCCC
TAACTCCGCCCAGTTCCGCCCATTCTCCGCCCCATGGCTGACTAATTTTTTTTATTTATGCAGAGGCCGA
GGCCGCCTCGGCCTCTGAGCTATTCCAGAAGTAGTGAGGAGGCTTTTTTGGAGGCCTAGGCTTTTGCAAA
GATCGATCAAGAGACAGGATGAGGATCGTTTCGCATGATTGAACAAGATGGATTGCACGCAGGTTCTCCG
GCCGCTTGGGTGGAGAGGCTATTCGGCTATGACTGGGCACAACAGACAATCGGCTGCTCTGATGCCGCCG
TGTTCCGGCTGTCAGCGCAGGGGCGCCCGGTTCTTTTTGTCAAGACCGACCTGTCCGGTGCCCTGAATGA
ACTGCAAGACGAGGCAGCGCGGCTATCGTGGCTGGCCACGACGGGCGTTCCTTGCGCAGCTGTGCTCGAC
GTTGTCACTGAAGCGGGAAGGGACTGGCTGCTATTGGGCGAAGTGCCGGGGCAGGATCTCCTGTCATCTC
ACCTTGCTCCTGCCGAGAAAGTATCCATCATGGCTGATGCAATGCGGCGGCTGCATACGCTTGATCCGGC
TACCTGCCCATTCGACCACCAAGCGAAACATCGCATCGAGCGAGCACGTACTCGGATGGAAGCCGGTCTT
GTCGATCAGGATGATCTGGACGAAGAGCATCAGGGGCTCGCGCCAGCCGAACTGTTCGCCAGGCTCAAGG
CGAGCATGCCCGACGGCGAGGATCTCGTCGTGACCCATGGCGATGCCTGCTTGCCGAATATCATGGTGGA
AAATGGCCGCTTTTCTGGATTCATCGACTGTGGCCGGCTGGGTGTGGCGGACCGCTATCAGGACATAGCG
TTGGCTACCCGTGATATTGCTGAAGAGCTTGGCGGCGAATGGGCTGACCGCTTCCTCGTGCTTTACGGTA
TCGCCGCTCCCGATTCGCAGCGCATCGCCTTCTATCGCCTTCTTGACGAGTTCTTCTGAGCGGGACTCTG
GGGTTCGAAATGACCGACCAAGCGACGCCCAACCTGCCATCACGAGATTTCGATTCCACCGCCGCCTTCT
ATGAAAGGTTGGGCTTCGGAATCGTTTTCCGGGACGCCGGCTGGATGATCCTCCAGCGCGGGGATCTCAT
GCTGGAGTTCTTCGCCCACCCTAGGGGGAGGCTAACTGAAACACGGAAGGAGACAATACCGGAAGGAACC
CGCGCTATGACGGCAATAAAAAGACAGAATAAAACGCACGGTGTTGGGTCGTTTGTTCATAAACGCGGGG
TTCGGTCCCAGGGCTGGCACTCTGTCGATACCCCACCGAGACCCCATTGGGGCCAATACGCCCGCGTTTC
TTCCTTTTCCCCACCCCACCCCCCAAGTTCGGGTGAAGGCCCAGGGCTCGCAGCCAACGTCGGGGCGGCA
GGCCCTGCCATAGCCTCAGGTTACTCATATATACTTTAGATTGATTTAAAACTTCATTTTTAATTTAAAA
GGATCTAGGTGAAGATCCTTTTTGATAATCTCATGACCAAAATCCCTTAACGTGAGTTTTCGTTCCACTG
AGCGTCAGACCCCGTAGAAAAGATCAAAGGATCTTCTTGAGATCCTTTTTTTCTGCGCGTAATCTGCTGC
TTGCAAACAAAAAAACCACCGCTACCAGCGGTGGTTTGTTTGCCGGATCAAGAGCTACCAACTCTTTTTC
CGAAGGTAACTGGCTTCAGCAGAGCGCAGATACCAAATACTGTTCTTCTAGTGTAGCCGTAGTTAGGCCA
CCACTTCAAGAACTCTGTAGCACCGCCTACATACCTCGCTCTGCTAATCCTGTTACCAGTGGCTGCTGCC
AGTGGCGATAAGTCGTGTCTTACCGGGTTGGACTCAAGACGATAGTTACCGGATAAGGCGCAGCGGTCGG
GCTGAACGGGGGGTTCGTGCACACAGCCCAGCTTGGAGCGAACGACCTACACCGAACTGAGATACCTACA
GCGTGAGCTATGAGAAAGCGCCACGCTTCCCGAAGGGAGAAAGGCGGACAGGTATCCGGTAAGCGGCAGG
GTCGGAACAGGAGAGCGCACGAGGGAGCTTCCAGGGGGAAACGCCTGGTATCTTTATAGTCCTGTCGGGT
TTCGCCACCTCTGACTTGAGCGTCGATTTTTGTGATGCTCGTCAGGGGGGCGGAGCCTATGGAAAAACGC
CAGCAACGCGGCCTTTTTACGGTTCCTGGCCTTTTGCTGGCCTTTTGCTCACATGTTCTTTCCTGCGTTA
TCCCCTGATTCTGTGGATAACCGTATTACCGCCATGCAT
