>Addgene plasmid #103822 | pPHR-EYFP-NLS-VP16 | depositor partial sequence | sequence record 196726 | PHR
ATGAAGATGGACAAAAAGACTATAGTTTGGTTTAGAAGAGACCTAAGGATTGAGGATAATCCTGCATTAG
CAGCAGCTGCTCACGAAGGATCTGTTTTTCCTGTCTTCATTTGGTGTCCTGAAGAAGAAGGACAGTTTTA
TCCTGGAAGAGCTTCAAGATGGTGGATGAAACAATCACTTGCTCACTTATCTCAATCCTTGAAGGCTCTT
GGATCTGACCTCACTTTAATCAAAACCCACAACACGATTTCAGCGATCTTGGATTGTATCCGCGTTACCG
GTGCTACAAAAGTCGTCTTTAACCACCTCTATGATCCTGTTTCGTTAGTTCGGGACCATACCGTAAAGGA
GAAGCTGGTGGAACGTGGGATCTCTGTGCAAAGCTACAATGGAGATCTATTGTATGAACCGTGGGAGATA
TACTGCGAAAAGGGCAAACCTTTTACGAGTTTCAATTCTTACTGGAAGAAATGCTTAGATATGTCGATTG
AATCCGTTATGCTTCCTCCTCCTTGGCGGTTGATGCCAATAACTGCAGCGGCTGAAGCGATTTGGGCGTG
TTCGATTGAAGAACTAGGGCTGGAGAATGAGGCCGAGAAACCGAGCAATGCGTTGTTAACTAGAGCTTGG
TCTCCAGGATGGAGCAATGCTGATAAGTTACTAAATGAGTTCATCGAGAAGCAGTTGATAGATTATGCAA
AGAACAGCAAGAAAGTTGTTGGGAATTCTACTTCACTACTTTCTCCGTATCTCCATTTCGGGGAAATAAG
CGTCAGACACGTTTTCCAGTGTGCCCGGATGAAACAAATTATATGGGCAAGAGATAAGAACAGTGAAGGA
GAAGAAAGTGCAGATCTTTTTCTTAGGGGAATCGGTTTAAGAGAGTATTCTCGGTATATATGTTTCAACT
TCCCGTTTACTCACGAGCAATCGTTGTTGAGTCATCTTCGGTTTTTCCCTTGGGATGCTGATGTTGATAA
GTTCAAGGCCTGGAGACAAGGCAGGACCGGTTATCCGTTGGTGGATGCCGGAATGAGAGAGCTTTGGGCT
ACCGGATGGATGCATAACAGAATAAGAGTGATTGTTTCAAGCTTTGCTGTGAAGTTTCTTCTCCTTCCAT
GGAAATGGGGAATGAAGTATTTCTGGGATACACTTTTGGATGCTGATTTGGAATGTGACATCCTTGGCTG
GCAGTATATCTCTGGGAGTATCCCCGATGGCCACGAGCTTGATCGCTTGGACAATCCCGCGTTACAAGGC
GCCAAATATGACCCAGAAGGTGAGTACATAAGGCAATGGCTTCCCGAGCTTGCGAGATTGCCAACTGAAT
GGATCCATCATCCATGGGACGCTCCTTTAACCGTACTCAAAGCTTCTGGTGTGGAACTCGGAACAAACTA
TGCGAAACCCATTGTAGACATCGACACAGCTCGTGAGCTACTAGCTAAAGCTATTTCAAGAACCCGTGAA
GCACAGATCATGATCGGAGCAGCA
