>Addgene plasmid #103822 | pPHR-EYFP-NLS-VP16 | depositor partial sequence | sequence record 196727 | EYFP
ATGGTGAGCAAGGGCGAGGAGCTGTTCACCGGGGTGGTGCCCATCCTGGTCGAGCTGGACGGCGACGTAA
ACGGCCACAAGTTCAGCGTGTCCGGCGAGGGCGAGGGCGATGCCACCTACGGCAAGCTGACCCTGAAGTT
CATCTGCACCACCGGCAAGCTGCCCGTGCCCTGGCCCACCCTCGTGACCACCTTCGGCTACGGCCTGCAG
TGCTTCGCCCGCTACCCCGACCACATGAAGCAGCACGACTTCTTCAAGTCCGCCATGCCCGAAGGCTACG
TCCAGGAGCGCACCATCTTCTTCAAGGACGACGGCAACTACAAGACCCGCGCCGAGGTGAAGTTCGAGGG
CGACACCCTGGTGAACCGCATCGAGCTGAAGGGCATCGACTTCAAGGAGGACGGCAACATCCTGGGGCAC
AAGCTGGAGTACAACTACAACAGCCACAACGTCTATATCATGGCCGACAAGCAGAAGAACGGCATCAAGG
TGAACTTCAAGATCCGCCACAACATCGAGGACGGCAGCGTGCAGCTCGCCGACCACTACCAGCAGAACAC
CCCCATCGGCGACGGCCCCGTGCTGCTGCCCGACAACCACTACCTGAGCTACCAGTCCGCCCTGAGCAAA
GACCCCAACGAGAAGCGCGATCACATGGTCCTGCTGGAGTTCGTGACCGCCGCCGGGATCACTCTCGGCA
TGGACGAGCTGTACAAG
